Addgene plasmid #127184: pEBTet-p52-HDM2_sensor
Purpose: Eukaryotic expression of the fusion protein used for drug diruption the p53-HDM2 interaction
Depositing lab: Kai Johnsson. Depositing organization: Swiss Federal Institute of Technology (EPFL). Publication: Evaluating Cellular Drug Uptake with Fluorescent Sensor Proteins. Scarabelli S, Tan KT, Griss R, Hovius R, D'Alessandro PL, Vorherr T, Johnsson K. ACS Sens. 2017 Aug 25;2(8):1191-1197. doi: 10.1021/acssensors.7b00331. Epub 2017 Aug 2. PubMed 28766337.
Backbone
  Vector backbone: pEBTet
  Total vector size (bp): 13494
  Vector type: Mammalian Expression
  Selectable markers: Puromycin
Growth in bacteria
  Bacterial resistance: Ampicillin, 100 μg/mL
  Growth temperature: 37°C
  Growth strain: DH5alpha
  Copy number: High Copy
Gene/Insert
  Gene/Insert name: p53-YPeT-Pro15-GGS2-Pro15-CFP-HDM2
  Species: Synthetic
  Insert size (bp): 2073
  Promoter: CMV-TetO2
  Tag / fusion protein: StrepTag (N terminal on insert); HisTag (C terminal on insert)
  Cloning method: Gibson Cloning
  Sequencing primers: 5′ CMV_Fwd; 3′ BGH_Rev
Terms and licenses: Academic/Nonprofit Terms; Industry Terms: Not Available to Industry
How to cite: pEBTet-p52-HDM2_sensor was a gift from Kai Johnsson (Addgene plasmid # 127184 ; http://n2t.net/addgene:127184 ; RRID:Addgene_127184)
