[The description below was written by a language model from this plasmid's Addgene catalogue record and pLannotate feature annotations shown in this document.]
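Description:
pEBTet-p52-HDM2_sensor is a roughly 13.5 kb mammalian expression plasmid built on the pEBTet backbone, an Epstein-Barr virus-derived episomal vector with tetracycline-regulated expression. In E. coli it is propagated through a high-copy ColE1/pUC-type origin with ampicillin resistance. In mammalian cells the EBV oriP origin together with the EBNA1 coding sequence allows the plasmid to be maintained extrachromosomally, and an SV40 promoter-driven puromycin N-acetyltransferase cassette provides selection. A separate cassette, in which RSV promoter elements and a rabbit β-globin intron sit upstream of tetR followed by an SV40 poly(A) signal, supplies the Tet repressor from the same plasmid. Short EBV and pBR322 gene fragments in the annotation appear to be backbone remnants.

The payload is a synthetic 2,073 bp fusion described as p53-YPet-Pro15-GGS2-Pro15-CFP-HDM2, expressed from a CMV enhancer/promoter carrying two tet operator sites (CMV-TetO2) and terminated by a bGH poly(A) signal. TetR binding to the operators keeps transcription off until tetracycline or an analogue releases the repressor. The feature tables confirm an N-terminal Strep-Tag II, YPet, a cyan fluorescent protein and a fragment of human MDM2 (HDM2). The p53-derived segment, the polyproline/GGS linker and the C-terminal His tag are listed in the catalogue but not individually annotated. The design is consistent with a FRET sensor: intramolecular binding of the p53 portion to HDM2 would bring the two fluorescent proteins together, and a compound that disrupts this interaction would change the FRET signal. Per the record and its associated publication title, it is used to assess disruption of the p53-HDM2 interaction and cellular drug uptake. The depositor and sequencing-derived records differ by two nucleotides, within the EBNA1 region, but carry the same features.
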