Features (pLannotate 1.2.2; 30 found; start..end, strand, type, name):
    240..258     +  promoter       T7 promoter: promoter for bacteriophage T7 RNA polymerase
    269..889     +  CDS            tetR: TETR2_ECOLX - Experimental evidence at protein level: Swiss-Prot protein existence level 1. TetR is the repressor of the tetracycline resistance element; its N-terminal region forms a helix-turn-helix structure and binds DNA. Binding of tetracycline to TetR reduces the repressor affinity for the tetracycline resistance gene (tetA) promoter operator sites. From Escherichia coli.
    931..1052    +  polyA_signal   SV40 poly(A) signal: SV40 polyadenylation signal
   1107..1486    +  enhancer       CMV enhancer: human cytomegalovirus immediate early enhancer
   1487..1690    +  promoter       CMV promoter: human cytomegalovirus (CMV) immediate early promoter
   1692..1711    +  promoter       PLtetO-1 promoter (fragment): modified phage lambda PL promoter with tet operator sites (Lutz and Bujard, 1997)
   1713..1732    +  promoter       PLtetO-1 promoter (fragment): modified phage lambda PL promoter with tet operator sites (Lutz and Bujard, 1997)
   1740..1773    +  promoter       TRE3GV promoter (fragment): 3rd-generation Tet-responsive promoter that can be activated by binding of Tet-On® 3G, optimized for retroviral and lentiviral vectors
   1865..1888    +  CDS            Strep-Tag II: peptide that binds Strep-Tactin®, an engineered form of streptavidin
   1967..2680    +  CDS            YPet: yellow fluorescent protein optimized for FRET with CyPet (Nguyen and Daugherty, 2005)
   2810..3487    +  CDS            Enhanced Cyan-Emitting GFP: Enhanced Cyan-Emitting GFP is a basic (constitutively fluorescent) cyan fluorescent protein published in 2002, derived from Aequorea victoria.
   3494..3871    +  CDS            MDM2 (fragment): MDM2_HUMAN - Experimental evidence at protein level: Swiss-Prot protein existence level 1. E3 ubiquitin-protein ligase that mediates ubiquitination of p53/TP53, leading to its degradation by the proteasome. Inhibits p53/TP53- and p73/TP73-mediated cell cycle arrest and apoptosis by binding its transcriptional activation domain. Also acts as a ubiquitin ligase E3 toward itself and ARRB1. Permits the nuclear export of p53/TP53. Promotes proteasome-dependent ubiquitin-independent degradation of retinoblastoma RB1 protein. Inhibits DAXX-mediated apoptosis by inducing its ubiquitination and degrada
   3975..4086    +  polyA_signal   bGH poly(A) signal: bovine growth hormone polyadenylation signal
   4627..6416    -  rep_origin     oriP: Epstein-Barr virus oriP replication origin (Yates et al., 2000)
   6417..6635    -  CDS            gL (fragment): GL_EBVB9 - Experimental evidence at protein level: Swiss-Prot protein existence level 1. The heterodimer glycoprotein H-glycoprotein L is required for the fusion of viral and plasma membranes leading to virus entry into the host cell. Acts as a functional inhibitor of gH and maintains gH in an inhibited form. Upon binding to host integrins, gL dissociates from gH leading to activation of the viral fusion glycoproteins gB and gH. Fusion of EBV with B-lymphocytes requires the additional receptor- binding protein gp42, which forms a complex with gH/gL. The heterodimer gH/gL targets also host EPHA
   6718..8645    -  CDS            EBNA1 (fragment): Epstein-Barr nuclear antigen 1, also known as EBNA-1 crucial for latent viral infection, and for episomal amplification of vectors containing the oriP origin (Okita et al., 2013)
   8683..9027    -  CDS            BRRF2_EBVB9 (fragment): Protein inferred from homology: Swiss-Prot protein existence level 3. From Epstein-Barr virus (strain B95-8) (HHV-4) (Human herpesvirus 4).
   9030..9053    -  promoter       tet promoter (fragment): E. coli promoter for tetracycline efflux protein gene
   9166..9270    +  promoter       AmpR promoter: bla
   9271..10131   +  CDS            AmpR: β-lactamase; bla; confers resistance to ampicillin, carbenicillin, and related antibiotics
  10302..10890   +  rep_origin     ori: high-copy-number ColE1/pMB1/pBR322/pUC origin of replication
  10936..11059   -  CDS            TcR (fragment): tetracycline efflux protein; tet; confers resistance to tetracycline
  11097..11394   +  promoter       SV40 promoter: SV40 enhancer and early promoter
  11471..12070   +  CDS            PuroR: puromycin N-acetyltransferase; pac from Streptomyces alboniger; confers resistance to puromycin
  12161..12295   +  polyA_signal   SV40 poly(A) signal: SV40 polyadenylation signal
  12417..12469   -  misc_feature   bom (fragment): basis of mobility region from pBR322
  12600..12693   +  ncRNA          Retro dr1: Accession: RF00214 - Retrovirus direct repeat 1 (dr1)
  12729..12990   +  promoter       RSV promoter: Rous sarcoma virus enhancer/promoter
  13016..13076   +  promoter       SV40 promoter (fragment): SV40 early promoter
  13107..185     +  intron         β-globin intron (across the origin): intron from rabbit β-globin gene
>Addgene plasmid #127184 | pEBTet-p52-HDM2_sensor | depositor full sequence | sequence record 243226 | pEBTet-p52-HDM2_sensor sequence 13494 bps
TGCATATAAATTCTGGCTGGCGTGGAAATATTCTTATTGGTAGAAACAACTACATCCTGGTCATCATCCT
GCCTTTCTCTTTATGGTTACAATGATATACACTGTTTGAGATGAGGATAAAATACTCTGAGTCCAAACCG
GGCCCCTCTGCTAACCATGTTCATGCCTTCTTCTTTTTCCTACAGCTCCTGGGCAACGTGCTGGTTATTG
TGCTGTCTCATCATTTTGGCAAAGAATTGTAATACGACTCACTATAGGGCGAATTGATATGTCTAGATTA
GATAAAAGTAAAGTGATTAACAGCGCATTAGAGCTGCTTAATGAGGTCGGAATCGAAGGTTTAACAACCC
GTAAACTCGCCCAGAAGCTAGGTGTAGAGCAGCCTACATTGTATTGGCATGTAAAAAATAAGCGGGCTTT
GCTCGACGCCTTAGCCATTGAGATGTTAGATAGGCACCATACTCACTTTTGCCCTTTAGAAGGGGAAAGC
TGGCAAGATTTTTTACGTAATAACGCTAAAAGTTTTAGATGTGCTTTACTAAGTCATCGCGATGGAGCAA
AAGTACATTTAGGTACACGGCCTACAGAAAAACAGTATGAAACTCTCGAAAATCAATTAGCCTTTTTATG
CCAACAAGGTTTTTCACTAGAGAATGCATTATATGCACTCAGCGCTGTGGGGCATTTTACTTTAGGTTGC
GTATTGGAAGATCAAGAGCATCAAGTCGCTAAAGAAGAAAGGGAAACACCTACTACTGATAGTATGCCGC
CATTATTACGACAAGCTATCGAATTATTTGATCACCAAGGTGCAGAGCCAGCCTTCTTATTCGGCCTTGA
ATTGATCATATGCGGATTAGAAAAACAACTTAAATGTGAAAGTGGGTCCGCGTACAGCGGATCCCGGGAA
TTCAGATCTTATTAAAGCAGAACTTGTTTATTGCAGCTTATAATGGTTACAAATAAAGCAATAGCATCAC
AAATTTCACAAATAAAGCATTTTTTTCACTGCATTCTAGTTGTGGTTTGTCCAAACTCATCAATGTATCT
TATCATGTCTGGTCGAATCCATGGCGCAGAACTGGTAGGTATGGAAGATCCGCGTTGACATTGATTATTG
ACTAGTTATTAATAGTAATCAATTACGGGGTCATTAGTTCATAGCCCATATATGGAGTTCCGCGTTACAT
AACTTACGGTAAATGGCCCGCCTGGCTGACCGCCCAACGACCCCCGCCCATTGACGTCAATAATGACGTA
TGTTCCCATAGTAACGCCAATAGGGACTTTCCATTGACGTCAATGGGTGGAGTATTTACGGTAAACTGCC
CACTTGGCAGTACATCAAGTGTATCATATGCCAAGTACGCCCCCTATTGACGTCAATGACGGTAAATGGC
CCGCCTGGCATTATGCCCAGTACATGACCTTATGGGACTTTCCTACTTGGCAGTACATCTACGTATTAGT
CATCGCTATTACCATGGTGATGCGGTTTTGGCAGTACATCAATGGGCGTGGATAGCGGTTTGACTCACGG
GGATTTCCAAGTCTCCACCCCATTGACGTCAATGGGAGTTTGTTTTGGCACCAAAATCAACGGGACTTTC
CAAAATGTCGTAACAACTCCGCCCCATTGACGCAAATGGGCGGTAGGCGTGTACGGTGGGAGGTCTATAT
AAGCAGAGCTCTCCCTATCAGTGATAGAGATCTCCCTATCAGTGATAGAGATCGTCGACGAGCTCGTTTA
GTGAACCGTCAGATCGCCTGGAGACGCCATCCACGCTGTTTTGACCTCCATAGAAGACACCGGGACCGAT
CCAGCCTCCGGACTCTAGCGTTTAAACTTAAGCTTACCATGGCCTGGAGCCACCCGCAGTTCGAAAAGGG
TGCAGATGACGACGACAAGGTACCGAGCCAGGAAACCTTTAGCGATCTGTGGAAACTGCTGCCGGAAAAT
AGTACTATGTCTAAAGGTGAAGAATTATTCACTGGTGTTGTCCCAATTTTGGTTGAATTAGATGGTGATG
TTAATGGTCACAAATTTTCTGTCTCCGGTGAAGGTGAAGGTGATGCTACGTACGGTAAATTGACCTTAAA
ATTACTCTGTACTACTGGTAAATTGCCAGTTCCATGGCCAACCTTAGTCACTACTTTAGGTTATGGTGTT
CAATGTTTTGCTAGATACCCAGATCATATGAAACAACATGACTTTTTCAAGTCTGCCATGCCAGAAGGTT
ATGTTCAAGAAAGAACTATTTTTTTCAAAGATGACGGTAACTACAAGACCAGAGCTGAAGTCAAGTTTGA
AGGTGATACCTTAGTTAATAGAATCGAATTAAAAGGTATTGATTTTAAAGAAGATGGTAACATTTTAGGT
CACAAATTGGAATACAACTATAACTCTCACAATGTTTACATCACTGCTGACAAACAAAAGAATGGTATCA
AAGCTAACTTCAAAATTAGACACAACATTGAAGATGGTGGTGTTCAATTAGCTGACCATTATCAACAAAA
TACTCCAATTGGTGATGGTCCAGTCTTGTTACCAGACAACCATTACTTATCCTATCAATCTGCCTTATTC
AAAGATCCAAACGAAAAGAGAGACCACATGGTCTTGTTAGAATTTTTGACTGCTGCTGGTATTACCGAGG
GTATGAATGAATTGTACAAAGAATTCCCTCCTCCTCCGCCACCGCCACCACCGCCGCCGCCGCCACCACC
AGGAGGATCTGGCGGATCTCCTCCTCCGCCTCCTCCACCACCACCGCCACCGCCTCCACCACCTGGCGGC
CGCATGGTGAGCAAGGGCGAGGAGCTGTTCACCGGGGTGGTGCCCATCCTGGTCGAGCTGGACGGCGACG
TAAACGGCCACAGGTTCAGCGTGTCCGGCGAGGGCGAGGGCGATGCCACCTACGGCAAGCTGACCCTGAA
GTTCATCTGCACCACCGGCAAGCTGCCCGTGCCCTGGCCCACCCTCGTGACCACCCTGACCTGGGGCGTG
CAGTGCTTCAGCCGCTACCCCGACCACATGAAGCAGCACGACTTCTTCAAGTCCGCCATGCCCGAAGGCT
ACGTCCAGGAGCGTACCATCTTCTTCAAGGACGACGGCAACTACAAGACCCGCGCCGAGGTGAAGTTCGA
GGGCGACACCCTGGTGAACCGCATCGAGCTGAAGGGCATCGACTTCAAGGAGGACGGCAACATCCTGGGG
CACAAGCTGGAGTACAACTACATCAGCCACAACGTCTATATCACCGCCGACAAGCAGAAGAACGGCATCA
AGGCCCACTTCAAGATCCGCCACAACATCGAGGACGGCAGCGTGCAGCTCGCCGACCACTACCAGCAGAA
CACCCCCATCGGCGACGGCCCCGTGCTGCTGCCCGACAACCACTACCTGAGCACCCAGTCCGCCCTGAGC
AAAGACCCCAACGAGAAGCGCGATCACATGGTCCTGCTGGAGTTCGTGACCGCCGCCACTAGTATGTGCA
ATACCAACATGTCTGTACCTACTGATGGTGCTGTAACCACCTCACAGATTCCAGCTTCGGAACAAGAGAC
CCTGGTTAGACCAAAGCCATTGCTTTTGAAGTTATTAAAGTCTGTTGGTGCACAAAAAGACACTTATACT
ATGAAAGAGGTTCTTTTTTATCTTGGCCAGTATATTATGACTAAACGATTATATGATGAGAAGCAACAAC
ATATTGTATATTGTTCAAATGATCTTCTAGGAGATTTGTTTGGCGTGCCAAGCTTCTCTGTGAAAGAGCA
CAGGAAGATATATACCATGATCTACAGGAACTTGGTAGTAGTCAATCAGCAGGAATCATCGGACTCAGGT
ACATCTGTGAGTGAGAACCGAGCTCCGGGCTTCTCCTCAATTTCCGCTCATCACCACCATCATCACCATC
ACCACCACTAACTCGAGTCTAGAGGGCCCGTTTAAACCCGCTGATCAGCCTCGACTGTGCCTTCTAGTTG
CCAGCCATCTGTTGTTTGCCCCTCCCCCGTGCCTTCCTTGACCCTGGAAGGTGCCACTCCCACTGTCCTT
TCCTAATAAAATGAGGAAATTGCATCGCATTGTCTGAGTAGGTGTCATTCTATTCTGGGGGGTGGGGTGG
GGCAGGACAGCAAGGGGGAGGATTGGGAAGACAATAGCAGGCTAGAGGATCGATCCCCGCCCCGGACGAA
CTAAACCTGACTACGACATCTCTGCCCCTTCTTCGCGGGGCAGTGCATGTAATCCCTTCAGTTGGTTGGT
ACAACTTGCCAACTGGGCCCTGTTCCACATGTGACACGGGGGGGGACCAAACACAAAGGGGTTCTCTGAC
TGTAGTTGACATCCTTATAAATGGATGTGCACATTTGCCAACACTGAGTGGCTTTCATCCTGGAGCAGAC
TTTGCAGTCTGTGGACTGCAACACAACATTGCCTTTATGTGTAACTCTTGGCTGAAGCTCTTACACCAAT
GCTGGGGGACATGTACCTCCCAGGGGCCCAGGAAGACTACGGGAGGCTACACCAACGTCAATCAGAGGGG
CCTGTGTAGCTACCGATAAGCGGACCCTCAAGAGGGCATTAGCAATAGTGTTTATAAGGCCCCCTTGTTA
ACCCTAAACGGGTAGCATATGCTTCCCGGGTAGTAGTATATACTATCCAGACTAACCCTAATTCAATAGC
ATATGTTACCCAACGGGAAGCATATGCTATCGAATTAGGGTTAGTAAAAGGGTCCTAAGGAACAGCGATA
TCTCCCACCCCATGAGCTGTCACGGTTTTATTTACATGGGGTCAGGATTCCACGAGGGTAGTGAACCATT
TTAGTCACAAGGGCAGTGGCTGAAGATCAAGGAGCGGGCAGTGAACTCTCCTGAATCTTCGCCTGCTTCT
TCATTCTCCTTCGTTTAGCTAATAGAATAACTGCTGAGTTGTGAACAGTAAGGTGTATGTGAGGTGCTCG
AAAACAAGGTTTCAGGTGACGCCCCCAGAATAAAATTTGGACGGGGGGTTCAGTGGTGGCATTGTGCTAT
GACACCAATATAACCCTCACAAACCCCTTGGGCAATAAATACTAGTGTAGGAATGAAACATTCTGAATAT
CTTTAACAATAGAAATCCATGGGGTGGGGACAAGCCGTAAAGACTGGATGTCCATCTCACACGAATTTAT
GGCTATGGGCAACACATAATCCTAGTGCAATATGATACTGGGGTTATTAAGATGTGTCCCAGGCAGGGAC
CAAGACAGGTGAACCATGTTGTTACACTCTATTTGTAACAAGGGGAAAGAGAGTGGACGCCGACAGCAGC
GGACTCCACTGGTTGTCTCTAACACCCCCGAAAATTAAACGGGGCTCCACGCCAATGGGGCCCATAAACA
AAGACAAGTGGCCACTCTTTTTTTTGAAATTGTGGAGTGGGGGCACGCGTCAGCCCCCACACGCCGCCCT
GCGGTTTTGGACTGTAAAATAAGGGTGTAATAACTTGGCTGATTGTAACCCCGCTAACCACTGCGGTCAA
ACCACTTGCCCACAAAACCACTAATGGCACCCCGGGGAATACCTGCATAAGTAGGTGGGCGGGCCAAGAT
AGGGGCGCGATTGCTGCGATCTGGAGGACAAATTACACACACTTGCGCCTGAGCGCCAAGCACAGGGTTG
TTGGTCCTCATATTCACGAGGTCGCTGAGAGCACGGTGGGCTAATGTTGCCATGGGTAGCATATACTACC
CAAATATCTGGATAGCATATGCTATCCTAATCTATATCTGGGTAGCATAGGCTATCCTAATCTATATCTG
GGTAGCATATGCTATCCTAATCTATATCTGGGTAGTATATGCTATCCTAATTTATATCTGGGTAGCATAG
GCTATCCTAATCTATATCTGGGTAGCATATGCTATCCTAATCTATATCTGGGTAGTATATGCTATCCTAA
TCTGTATCCGGGTAGCATATGCTATCCTAATAGAGATTAGGGTAGTATATGCTATCCTAATTTATATCTG
GGTAGCATATACTACCCAAATATCTGGATAGCATATGCTATCCTAATCTATATCTGGGTAGCATATGCTA
TCCTAATCTATATCTGGGTAGCATAGGCTATCCTAATCTATATCTGGGTAGCATATGCTATCCTAATCTA
TATCTGGGTAGTATATGCTATCCTAATTTATATCTGGGTAGCATAGGCTATCCTAATCTATATCTGGGTA
GCATATGCTATCCTAATCTATATCTGGGTAGTATATGCTATCCTAATCTGTATCCGGGTAGCATATGCTA
TCCTCATGCATATACAGTCAGCATATGATACCCAGTAGTAGAGTGGGAGTGCTATCCTTTGCATATGCCG
CCACCTCCCAAGGGGGCGTGAATTTTCGCTGCTTGTCCTTTTCCTGCTGGTTGCTCCCATTCTTAGGTGA
ATTTAAGGAGGCCAGGCTAAAGCCGTCGCATGTCTGATTGCTCACCAGGTAAATGTCGCTAATGTTTTCC
AACGCGAGAAGGTGTTGAGCGCGGAGCTGAGTGACGTGACAACATGGGTATGCCCAATTGCCCCATGTTG
GGAGGACGAAAATGGTGACAAGACAGATGGCCAGAAATACACCAACAGCACGCATGATGTCTACTGGGGA
TTTATTCTTTAGTGCGGGGGAATACACGGCTTTTAATACGATTGAGGGCGTCTCCTAACAAGTTACATCA
CTCCTGCCCTTCCTCACCCTCATCTCCATCACCTCCTTCATCTCCGTCATCTCCGTCATCACCCTCCGCG
GCAGCCCCTTCCACCATAGGTGGAAACCAGGGAGGCAAATCTACTCCATCGTCAAAGCTGCACACAGTCA
CCCTGATATTGCAGGTAGGAGCGGGCTTTGTCATAACAAGGTCCTTAATCGCATCCTTCAAAACCTCAGC
AAATATATGAGTTTGTAAAAAGACCATGAAATAACAGACAATGGACTCCCTTAGCGGGCCAGGTTGTGGG
CCGGGTCCAGGGGCCATTCCAAAGGGGAGACGACTCAATGGTGTAAGACGACATTGTGGAATAGCAAGGG
CAGTTCCTCGCCTTAGGTTGTAAAGGGAGGTCTTACTACCTCCATATACGAACACACCGGCGACCCAAGT
TCCTTCGTCGGTAGTCCTTTCTACGTGACTCCTAGCCAGGAGAGCTCTTAAACCTTCTGCAATGTTCTCA
AATTTCGGGTTGGAACCTCCTTGACCACGATGCTTTTCCAAACCACCCTCCTTTTTTGCGCCCTGCCTCC
ATCACCCTGACCCCGGGGTCCAGTGCTTGGGCCTTCTCCTGGGTCATCTGCGGGGCCCTGCTCTATCGCT
CCCGGGGGCACGTCAGGCTCACCATCTGGGCCACCTTCTTGGTGGTATTCAAAATAATCGGCTTCCCCTA
CAGGGTGGAAAAATGGCCTTCTACCTGGAGGGGGCCTGCGCGGTGGAGACCCGGATGATGATGACTGACT
ACTGGGACTCCTGGGCCTCTTTTCTCCACGTCCACGACCTCTCCCCCTGGCTCTTTCACGACTTCCCCCC
CTGGCTCTTTCACGTCCTCTACCCCGGCGGCCTCCACTACCTCCTCGACCCCGGCCTCCACTACCTCCTC
GACCCCGGCCTCCACTGCCTCCTCGACCCCGGCCTCCACCTCCTGCTCCTGCCCCTCCTGCTCCTGCCCC
TCCTCCTGCTCCTGCCCCTCCTGCCCCTCCTGCTCCTGCCCCTCCTGCCCCTCCTGCTCCTGCCCCTCCT
GCCCCTCCTGCTCCTGCCCCTCCTGCCCCTCCTCCTGCTCCTGCCCCTCCTGCCCCTCCTCCTGCTCCTG
CCCCTCCTGCCCCTCCTGCTCCTGCCCCTCCTGCCCCTCCTGCTCCTGCCCCTCCTGCCCCTCCTGCTCC
TGCCCCTCCTGCTCCTGCCCCTCCTGCTCCTGCCCCTCCTGCTCCTGCCCCTCCTGCCCCTCCTGCCCCT
CCTCCTGCTCCTGCCCCTCCTGCTCCTGCCCCTCCTGCCCCTCCTGCCCCTCCTGCTCCTGCCCCTCCTC
CTGCTCCTGCCCCTCCTGCCCCTCCTGCCCCTCCTCCTGCTCCTGCCCCTCCTGCCCCTCCTCCTGCTCC
TGCCCCTCCTCCTGCTCCTGCCCCTCCTGCCCCTCCTGCCCCTCCTCCTGCTCCTGCCCCTCCTGCCCCT
CCTCCTGCTCCTGCCCCTCCTCCTGCTCCTGCCCCTCCTGCCCCTCCTGCCCCTCCTCCTGCTCCTGCCC
CTCCTCCTGCTCCTGCCCCTCCTGCCCCTCCTGCCCCTCCTGCCCCTCCTCCTGCTCCTGCCCCTCCTCC
TGCTCCTGCCCCTCCTGCTCCTGCCCCTCCCGCTCCTGCTCCTGCTCCTGTTCCACCGTGGGTCCCTTTG
CAGCCAATGCAACTTGGACGTTTTTGGGGTCTCCGGACACCATCTCTATGTCTTGGCCCTGATCCTGAGC
CGCCCGGGGCTCCTGGTCTTCCGCCTCCTCGTCCTCGTCCTCTTCCCCGTCCTCGTCCATGGTTATCACC
CCCTCTTCTTTGAGGTCCACTGCCGCCGGAGCCTTCTGGTCCAGATGTGTCTCCCTTCTCTCCTAGGCCA
TTTCCAGGTCCTGTACCTGGCCCCTCGTCAGACATGATTCACACTAAAAGAGATCAATAGACATCTTTAT
TAGACGACGCTCAGTGAATACAGGGAGTGCAGACTCCTGCCCCCTCCAACAGCCCCCCCACCCTCATCCC
CTTCATGGTCGCTGTCAGACAGATCCAGGTCTGAAAATTCCCCATCCTCCGAACCATCCTCGTCCTCATC
ACCAATTACTCGCAGCCCGGAAAACTCCCGCTGAACATCCTCAAGATTTGCGTCCTGAGCCTCAAGCCAG
GCCTCAAATTCCTCGTCCCCCTTTTTGCTGGACGGTAGGGATGGGGATTCTCGGGACCCCTCCTCTTCCT
CTTCAAGGTCACCAGACAGAGATGCTACTGGGGCAACGGAAGAAAAGCTGGGTGCGGCCTGTGAGGATCA
GCTTATCGATGATAAGCTGTCAAACATGAGAATTCTTGAAGACGAAAGGGCCTCGTGATACGCCTATTTT
TATAGGTTAATGTCATGATAATAATGGTTTCTTAGACGTCAGGTGGCACTTTTCGGGGAAATGTGCGCGG
AACCCCTATTTGTTTATTTTTCTAAATACATTCAAATATGTATCCGCTCATGAGACAATAACCCTGATAA
ATGCTTCAATAATATTGAAAAAGGAAGAGTATGAGTATTCAACATTTCCGTGTCGCCCTTATTCCCTTTT
TTGCGGCATTTTGCCTTCCTGTTTTTGCTCACCCAGAAACGCTGGTGAAAGTAAAAGATGCTGAAGATCA
GTTGGGTGCACGAGTGGGTTACATCGAACTGGATCTCAACAGCGGTAAGATCCTTGAGAGTTTTCGCCCC
GAAGAACGTTTTCCAATGATGAGCACTTTTAAAGTTCTGCTATGTGGCGCGGTATTATCCCGTGTTGACG
CCGGGCAAGAGCAACTCGGTCGCCGCATACACTATTCTCAGAATGACTTGGTTGAGTACTCACCAGTCAC
AGAAAAGCATCTTACGGATGGCATGACAGTAAGAGAATTATGCAGTGCTGCCATAACCATGAGTGATAAC
ACTGCGGCCAACTTACTTCTGACAACGATCGGAGGACCGAAGGAGCTAACCGCTTTTTTGCACAACATGG
GGGATCATGTAACTCGCCTTGATCGTTGGGAACCGGAGCTGAATGAAGCCATACCAAACGACGAGCGTGA
CACCACGATGCCTGCAGCAATGGCAACAACGTTGCGCAAACTATTAACTGGCGAACTACTTACTCTAGCT
TCCCGGCAACAATTAATAGACTGGATGGAGGCGGATAAAGTTGCAGGACCACTTCTGCGCTCGGCCCTTC
CGGCTGGCTGGTTTATTGCTGATAAATCTGGAGCCGGTGAGCGTGGGTCTCGCGGTATCATTGCAGCACT
GGGGCCAGATGGTAAGCCCTCCCGTATCGTAGTTATCTACACGACGGGGAGTCAGGCAACTATGGATGAA
CGAAATAGACAGATCGCTGAGATAGGTGCCTCACTGATTAAGCATTGGTAACTGTCAGACCAAGTTTACT
CATATATACTTTAGATTGATTTAAAACTTCATTTTTAATTTAAAAGGATCTAGGTGAAGATCCTTTTTGA
TAATCTCATGACCAAAATCCCTTAACGTGAGTTTTCGTTCCACTGAGCGTCAGACCCCGTAGAAAAGATC
AAAGGATCTTCTTGAGATCCTTTTTTTCTGCGCGTAATCTGCTGCTTGCAAACAAAAAAACCACCGCTAC
CAGCGGTGGTTTGTTTGCCGGATCAAGAGCTACCAACTCTTTTTCCGAAGGTAACTGGCTTCAGCAGAGC
GCAGATACCAAATACTGTCCTTCTAGTGTAGCCGTAGTTAGGCCACCACTTCAAGAACTCTGTAGCACCG
CCTACATACCTCGCTCTGCTAATCCTGTTACCAGTGGCTGCTGCCAGTGGCGATAAGTCGTGTCTTACCG
GGTTGGACTCAAGACGATAGTTACCGGATAAGGCGCAGCGGTCGGGCTGAACGGGGGGTTCGTGCACACA
GCCCAGCTTGGAGCGAACGACCTACACCGAACTGAGATACCTACAGCGTGAGCTATGAGAAAGCGCCACG
CTTCCCGAAGGGAGAAAGGCGGACAGGTATCCGGTAAGCGGCAGGGTCGGAACAGGAGAGCGCACGAGGG
AGCTTCCAGGGGGAAACGCCTGGTATCTTTATAGTCCTGTCGGGTTTCGCCACCTCTGACTTGAGCGTCG
ATTTTTGTGATGCTCGTCAGGGGGGCGGAGCCTATGGAAAAACGCCAGCAACGCGGCCTTTTTACGGTTC
CTGGCCTTTTGCTGGCCTTGAAGCTGTCCCTGATGGTCGTCATCTACCTGCCTGGACAGCATGGCCTGCA
ACGCGGGCATCCCGATGCCGCCGGAAGCGAGAAGAATCATAATGGGGAAGGCCATCCAGCCTCGCGTCGA
ACTAGATGATCCGGCTGTGGAATGTGTGTCAGTTAGGGTGTGGAAAGTCCCCAGGCTCCCCAGCAGGCAG
AAGTATGCAAAGCATGCATCTCAATTAGTCAGCAACCAGGTGTGGAAAGTCCCCAGGCTCCCCAGCAGGC
AGAAGTATGCAAAGCATGCATCTCAATTAGTCAGCAACCATAGTCCCGCCCCTAACTCCGCCCATCCCGC
CCCTAACTCCGCCCAGTTCCGCCCATTCTCCGCCCCATGGCTGACTAATTTTTTTTATTTATGCAGAGGC
CGAGGCCGCCTCGGCCTCTGAGCTATTCCAGAAGTAGTGAGGAGGCTTTTTTGGAGGGTGACCGCCACGA
CCGGTGCCGCCACCATCCCCTGACCCACGCCCCTGACCCCTCACAAGGAGACGACCTTCCATGACCGAGT
ACAAGCCCACGGTGCGCCTCGCCACCCGCGACGACGTCCCCCGGGCCGTACGCACCCTCGCCGCCGCGTT
CGCCGACTACCCCGCCACGCGCCACACCGTCGACCCCGACCGCCACATCGAACGCGTCACCGAGCTGCAA
GAACTCTTCCTCACGCGCGTCGGGCTCGACATCGGCAAGGTGTGGGTCGCGGACGACGGCGCCGCGGTGG
CGGTCTGGACCACGCCGGAGAGCGTCGAAGCGGGGGCGGTGTTCGCCGAGATCGGCCCGCGCATGGCCGA
GTTGAGCGGTTCCCGGCTGGCCGCGCAGCAACAGATGGAAGGCCTCCTGGCGCCGCACCGGCCCAAGGAG
CCCGCGTGGTTCCTGGCCACCGTCGGCGTCTCGCCCGACCACCAGGGCAAGGGTCTGGGCAGCGCCGTCG
TGCTCCCCGGAGTGGAGGCGGCCGAGCGCGCCGGGGTGCCCGCCTTCCTGGAGACCTCCGCGCCCCGCAA
CCTCCCCTTCTACGAGCGGCTCGGCTTCACCGTCACCGCCGACGTCGAGGTGCCCGAAGGACCGCGCACC
TGGTGCATGACCCGCAAGCCCGGTGCCTGACGCCCGCCCCACGACCCGCAGCGCCCGACCGAAAGGAGCG
CACGACCCGGTCCGACGCGGCCCGACGGGTCCGAGGGGGGTCGACCTCGAAACTTGTTTATTGCAGCTTA
TAATGGTTACAAATAAAGCAATAGCATCACAAATTTCACAAATAAAGCATTTTTTTCACTGCATTCTAGT
TGTGGTTTGTCCAAACTCATCAATGTATCTTATCATGTCTGGATCTGATCCGAACCCCTTCCTCGACCAA
TTCTCATGTTTGACAGCTTATCATCGCAGATCCGGGCAACGTTGTTGCCATTGCTCGACCAATTCTCATG
TTTGACAGCTTATCATCGCAGATCCGTATGGTGCACTCTCAGTACAATCTGCTCTGATGCCGCATAGTTA
AGCCAGTATCTGCTCCCTGCTTGTGTGTTGGAGGTCGCTGAGTAGTGCGCGAGCAAAATTTAAGCTACAA
CAAGGCAAGGCTTGACCGACAATTGCATGAAGAATCTGCTTAGGGTTAGGCGTTTTGCGCTGCTTCGCGA
TGTACGGGCCAGATATACGCGTATCTGAGGGGACTAGGGTGTGTTTAGGCGAAAAGCGGGGCTTCGGTTG
TACGCGGTTAGGAGTCCCCTCAGGATATAGTAGTTTCGCTTTTGCATAGGGAGGGGGAAATGTAGTCTTA
TGCAATACTCTTGTAGTCTTGCAACATGGTAACGATGAGTTAGCAACATGCCTTACAAGGAGAGAAAAAG
CACCGTGCATGCCGATTGGTGGAAGTAAGGTGGTACGATCGTGCCTTATTAGGAAGGCAACAGACGGGTC
TGACATGGATTGGACGAACCACTGAATTCCGCATTGCAGAGATATTGTATTTAAGTGCCTAGCTCGATAC
AATAAACGCCATTTGACCATTCACCACATTGGTGTGCACCTCCAAGCTGGCCGGGGATCCTCTAGGGCCT
CTGAGCTATTCCAGAAGTAGTGAAGAGGCTTTTTTGGAGGCCTAGGCTTTTGCAAAAAGCTCCGGATCGA
TCCTGAGAACTTCAGGGTGAGTTTGGGGACCCTTGATTGTTCTTTCTTTTTCGCTATTGTAAAATTCATG
TTATATGGAGGGGGCAAAGTTTTCAGGGTGTTGTTTAGAATGGGAAGATGTCCCTTGTATCACCATGGAC
CCTCATGATAATTTTGTTTCTTTCACTTTCTACTCTGTTGACAACCATTGTCTCCTCTTATTTTCTTTTC
ATTTTCTGTAACTTTTTCGTTAAACTTTAGCTTGCATTTGTAACGAATTTTTAAATTCACTTTTGTTTAT
TTGTCAGATTGTAAGTACTTTCTCTAATCACTTTTTTTTCAAGGCAATCAGGGTATATTATATTGTACTT
CAGCACAGTTTTAGAGAACAATTGTTATAATTAAATGATAAGGTAGAATATTTC
