Features (pLannotate 1.2.2; 30 found; start..end, strand, type, name):
    240..258     +  promoter       T7 promoter: promoter for bacteriophage T7 RNA polymerase
    269..889     +  CDS            tetR: TETR2_ECOLX - Experimental evidence at protein level: Swiss-Prot protein existence level 1. TetR is the repressor of the tetracycline resistance element; its N-terminal region forms a helix-turn-helix structure and binds DNA. Binding of tetracycline to TetR reduces the repressor affinity for the tetracycline resistance gene (tetA) promoter operator sites. From Escherichia coli.
    931..1052    +  polyA_signal   SV40 poly(A) signal: SV40 polyadenylation signal
   1107..1486    +  enhancer       CMV enhancer: human cytomegalovirus immediate early enhancer
   1487..1690    +  promoter       CMV promoter: human cytomegalovirus (CMV) immediate early promoter
   1692..1711    +  promoter       PLtetO-1 promoter (fragment): modified phage lambda PL promoter with tet operator sites (Lutz and Bujard, 1997)
   1713..1732    +  promoter       PLtetO-1 promoter (fragment): modified phage lambda PL promoter with tet operator sites (Lutz and Bujard, 1997)
   1740..1773    +  promoter       TRE3GV promoter (fragment): 3rd-generation Tet-responsive promoter that can be activated by binding of Tet-On® 3G, optimized for retroviral and lentiviral vectors
   1865..1888    +  CDS            Strep-Tag II: peptide that binds Strep-Tactin®, an engineered form of streptavidin
   1967..2680    +  CDS            YPet: yellow fluorescent protein optimized for FRET with CyPet (Nguyen and Daugherty, 2005)
   2810..3487    +  CDS            Enhanced Cyan-Emitting GFP: Enhanced Cyan-Emitting GFP is a basic (constitutively fluorescent) cyan fluorescent protein published in 2002, derived from Aequorea victoria.
   3494..3871    +  CDS            MDM2 (fragment): MDM2_HUMAN - Experimental evidence at protein level: Swiss-Prot protein existence level 1. E3 ubiquitin-protein ligase that mediates ubiquitination of p53/TP53, leading to its degradation by the proteasome. Inhibits p53/TP53- and p73/TP73-mediated cell cycle arrest and apoptosis by binding its transcriptional activation domain. Also acts as a ubiquitin ligase E3 toward itself and ARRB1. Permits the nuclear export of p53/TP53. Promotes proteasome-dependent ubiquitin-independent degradation of retinoblastoma RB1 protein. Inhibits DAXX-mediated apoptosis by inducing its ubiquitination and degrada
   3975..4086    +  polyA_signal   bGH poly(A) signal: bovine growth hormone polyadenylation signal
   4627..6416    -  rep_origin     oriP: Epstein-Barr virus oriP replication origin (Yates et al., 2000)
   6417..6635    -  CDS            gL (fragment): GL_EBVB9 - Experimental evidence at protein level: Swiss-Prot protein existence level 1. The heterodimer glycoprotein H-glycoprotein L is required for the fusion of viral and plasma membranes leading to virus entry into the host cell. Acts as a functional inhibitor of gH and maintains gH in an inhibited form. Upon binding to host integrins, gL dissociates from gH leading to activation of the viral fusion glycoproteins gB and gH. Fusion of EBV with B-lymphocytes requires the additional receptor- binding protein gp42, which forms a complex with gH/gL. The heterodimer gH/gL targets also host EPHA
   6718..8643    -  CDS            EBNA1: Epstein-Barr nuclear antigen 1, also known as EBNA-1 crucial for latent viral infection, and for episomal amplification of vectors containing the oriP origin (Okita et al., 2013)
   8681..9025    -  CDS            BRRF2_EBVB9 (fragment): Protein inferred from homology: Swiss-Prot protein existence level 3. From Epstein-Barr virus (strain B95-8) (HHV-4) (Human herpesvirus 4).
   9028..9051    -  promoter       tet promoter (fragment): E. coli promoter for tetracycline efflux protein gene
   9164..9268    +  promoter       AmpR promoter: bla
   9269..10129   +  CDS            AmpR: β-lactamase; bla; confers resistance to ampicillin, carbenicillin, and related antibiotics
  10300..10888   +  rep_origin     ori: high-copy-number ColE1/pMB1/pBR322/pUC origin of replication
  10934..11057   -  CDS            TcR (fragment): tetracycline efflux protein; tet; confers resistance to tetracycline
  11095..11392   +  promoter       SV40 promoter: SV40 enhancer and early promoter
  11469..12068   +  CDS            PuroR: puromycin N-acetyltransferase; pac from Streptomyces alboniger; confers resistance to puromycin
  12159..12293   +  polyA_signal   SV40 poly(A) signal: SV40 polyadenylation signal
  12415..12467   -  misc_feature   bom (fragment): basis of mobility region from pBR322
  12598..12691   +  ncRNA          Retro dr1: Accession: RF00214 - Retrovirus direct repeat 1 (dr1)
  12727..12988   +  promoter       RSV promoter: Rous sarcoma virus enhancer/promoter
  13014..13074   +  promoter       SV40 promoter (fragment): SV40 early promoter
  13105..185     +  intron         β-globin intron (across the origin): intron from rabbit β-globin gene
>Addgene plasmid #127184 | pEBTet-p52-HDM2_sensor | addgene full sequence | sequence record 246982 | Addgene NGS Result
TGCATATAAATTCTGGCTGGCGTGGAAATATTCTTATTGGTAGAAACAACTACATCCTGGTCATCATCCT
GCCTTTCTCTTTATGGTTACAATGATATACACTGTTTGAGATGAGGATAAAATACTCTGAGTCCAAACCG
GGCCCCTCTGCTAACCATGTTCATGCCTTCTTCTTTTTCCTACAGCTCCTGGGCAACGTGCTGGTTATTG
TGCTGTCTCATCATTTTGGCAAAGAATTGTAATACGACTCACTATAGGGCGAATTGATATGTCTAGATTA
GATAAAAGTAAAGTGATTAACAGCGCATTAGAGCTGCTTAATGAGGTCGGAATCGAAGGTTTAACAACCC
GTAAACTCGCCCAGAAGCTAGGTGTAGAGCAGCCTACATTGTATTGGCATGTAAAAAATAAGCGGGCTTT
GCTCGACGCCTTAGCCATTGAGATGTTAGATAGGCACCATACTCACTTTTGCCCTTTAGAAGGGGAAAGC
TGGCAAGATTTTTTACGTAATAACGCTAAAAGTTTTAGATGTGCTTTACTAAGTCATCGCGATGGAGCAA
AAGTACATTTAGGTACACGGCCTACAGAAAAACAGTATGAAACTCTCGAAAATCAATTAGCCTTTTTATG
CCAACAAGGTTTTTCACTAGAGAATGCATTATATGCACTCAGCGCTGTGGGGCATTTTACTTTAGGTTGC
GTATTGGAAGATCAAGAGCATCAAGTCGCTAAAGAAGAAAGGGAAACACCTACTACTGATAGTATGCCGC
CATTATTACGACAAGCTATCGAATTATTTGATCACCAAGGTGCAGAGCCAGCCTTCTTATTCGGCCTTGA
ATTGATCATATGCGGATTAGAAAAACAACTTAAATGTGAAAGTGGGTCCGCGTACAGCGGATCCCGGGAA
TTCAGATCTTATTAAAGCAGAACTTGTTTATTGCAGCTTATAATGGTTACAAATAAAGCAATAGCATCAC
AAATTTCACAAATAAAGCATTTTTTTCACTGCATTCTAGTTGTGGTTTGTCCAAACTCATCAATGTATCT
TATCATGTCTGGTCGAATCCATGGCGCAGAACTGGTAGGTATGGAAGATCCGCGTTGACATTGATTATTG
ACTAGTTATTAATAGTAATCAATTACGGGGTCATTAGTTCATAGCCCATATATGGAGTTCCGCGTTACAT
AACTTACGGTAAATGGCCCGCCTGGCTGACCGCCCAACGACCCCCGCCCATTGACGTCAATAATGACGTA
TGTTCCCATAGTAACGCCAATAGGGACTTTCCATTGACGTCAATGGGTGGAGTATTTACGGTAAACTGCC
CACTTGGCAGTACATCAAGTGTATCATATGCCAAGTACGCCCCCTATTGACGTCAATGACGGTAAATGGC
CCGCCTGGCATTATGCCCAGTACATGACCTTATGGGACTTTCCTACTTGGCAGTACATCTACGTATTAGT
CATCGCTATTACCATGGTGATGCGGTTTTGGCAGTACATCAATGGGCGTGGATAGCGGTTTGACTCACGG
GGATTTCCAAGTCTCCACCCCATTGACGTCAATGGGAGTTTGTTTTGGCACCAAAATCAACGGGACTTTC
CAAAATGTCGTAACAACTCCGCCCCATTGACGCAAATGGGCGGTAGGCGTGTACGGTGGGAGGTCTATAT
AAGCAGAGCTCTCCCTATCAGTGATAGAGATCTCCCTATCAGTGATAGAGATCGTCGACGAGCTCGTTTA
GTGAACCGTCAGATCGCCTGGAGACGCCATCCACGCTGTTTTGACCTCCATAGAAGACACCGGGACCGAT
CCAGCCTCCGGACTCTAGCGTTTAAACTTAAGCTTACCATGGCCTGGAGCCACCCGCAGTTCGAAAAGGG
TGCAGATGACGACGACAAGGTACCGAGCCAGGAAACCTTTAGCGATCTGTGGAAACTGCTGCCGGAAAAT
AGTACTATGTCTAAAGGTGAAGAATTATTCACTGGTGTTGTCCCAATTTTGGTTGAATTAGATGGTGATG
TTAATGGTCACAAATTTTCTGTCTCCGGTGAAGGTGAAGGTGATGCTACGTACGGTAAATTGACCTTAAA
ATTACTCTGTACTACTGGTAAATTGCCAGTTCCATGGCCAACCTTAGTCACTACTTTAGGTTATGGTGTT
CAATGTTTTGCTAGATACCCAGATCATATGAAACAACATGACTTTTTCAAGTCTGCCATGCCAGAAGGTT
ATGTTCAAGAAAGAACTATTTTTTTCAAAGATGACGGTAACTACAAGACCAGAGCTGAAGTCAAGTTTGA
AGGTGATACCTTAGTTAATAGAATCGAATTAAAAGGTATTGATTTTAAAGAAGATGGTAACATTTTAGGT
CACAAATTGGAATACAACTATAACTCTCACAATGTTTACATCACTGCTGACAAACAAAAGAATGGTATCA
AAGCTAACTTCAAAATTAGACACAACATTGAAGATGGTGGTGTTCAATTAGCTGACCATTATCAACAAAA
TACTCCAATTGGTGATGGTCCAGTCTTGTTACCAGACAACCATTACTTATCCTATCAATCTGCCTTATTC
AAAGATCCAAACGAAAAGAGAGACCACATGGTCTTGTTAGAATTTTTGACTGCTGCTGGTATTACCGAGG
GTATGAATGAATTGTACAAAGAATTCCCTCCTCCTCCGCCACCGCCACCACCGCCGCCGCCGCCACCACC
AGGAGGATCTGGCGGATCTCCTCCTCCGCCTCCTCCACCACCACCGCCACCGCCTCCACCACCTGGCGGC
CGCATGGTGAGCAAGGGCGAGGAGCTGTTCACCGGGGTGGTGCCCATCCTGGTCGAGCTGGACGGCGACG
TAAACGGCCACAGGTTCAGCGTGTCCGGCGAGGGCGAGGGCGATGCCACCTACGGCAAGCTGACCCTGAA
GTTCATCTGCACCACCGGCAAGCTGCCCGTGCCCTGGCCCACCCTCGTGACCACCCTGACCTGGGGCGTG
CAGTGCTTCAGCCGCTACCCCGACCACATGAAGCAGCACGACTTCTTCAAGTCCGCCATGCCCGAAGGCT
ACGTCCAGGAGCGTACCATCTTCTTCAAGGACGACGGCAACTACAAGACCCGCGCCGAGGTGAAGTTCGA
GGGCGACACCCTGGTGAACCGCATCGAGCTGAAGGGCATCGACTTCAAGGAGGACGGCAACATCCTGGGG
CACAAGCTGGAGTACAACTACATCAGCCACAACGTCTATATCACCGCCGACAAGCAGAAGAACGGCATCA
AGGCCCACTTCAAGATCCGCCACAACATCGAGGACGGCAGCGTGCAGCTCGCCGACCACTACCAGCAGAA
CACCCCCATCGGCGACGGCCCCGTGCTGCTGCCCGACAACCACTACCTGAGCACCCAGTCCGCCCTGAGC
AAAGACCCCAACGAGAAGCGCGATCACATGGTCCTGCTGGAGTTCGTGACCGCCGCCACTAGTATGTGCA
ATACCAACATGTCTGTACCTACTGATGGTGCTGTAACCACCTCACAGATTCCAGCTTCGGAACAAGAGAC
CCTGGTTAGACCAAAGCCATTGCTTTTGAAGTTATTAAAGTCTGTTGGTGCACAAAAAGACACTTATACT
ATGAAAGAGGTTCTTTTTTATCTTGGCCAGTATATTATGACTAAACGATTATATGATGAGAAGCAACAAC
ATATTGTATATTGTTCAAATGATCTTCTAGGAGATTTGTTTGGCGTGCCAAGCTTCTCTGTGAAAGAGCA
CAGGAAGATATATACCATGATCTACAGGAACTTGGTAGTAGTCAATCAGCAGGAATCATCGGACTCAGGT
ACATCTGTGAGTGAGAACCGAGCTCCGGGCTTCTCCTCAATTTCCGCTCATCACCACCATCATCACCATC
ACCACCACTAACTCGAGTCTAGAGGGCCCGTTTAAACCCGCTGATCAGCCTCGACTGTGCCTTCTAGTTG
CCAGCCATCTGTTGTTTGCCCCTCCCCCGTGCCTTCCTTGACCCTGGAAGGTGCCACTCCCACTGTCCTT
TCCTAATAAAATGAGGAAATTGCATCGCATTGTCTGAGTAGGTGTCATTCTATTCTGGGGGGTGGGGTGG
GGCAGGACAGCAAGGGGGAGGATTGGGAAGACAATAGCAGGCTAGAGGATCGATCCCCGCCCCGGACGAA
CTAAACCTGACTACGACATCTCTGCCCCTTCTTCGCGGGGCAGTGCATGTAATCCCTTCAGTTGGTTGGT
ACAACTTGCCAACTGGGCCCTGTTCCACATGTGACACGGGGGGGGACCAAACACAAAGGGGTTCTCTGAC
TGTAGTTGACATCCTTATAAATGGATGTGCACATTTGCCAACACTGAGTGGCTTTCATCCTGGAGCAGAC
TTTGCAGTCTGTGGACTGCAACACAACATTGCCTTTATGTGTAACTCTTGGCTGAAGCTCTTACACCAAT
GCTGGGGGACATGTACCTCCCAGGGGCCCAGGAAGACTACGGGAGGCTACACCAACGTCAATCAGAGGGG
CCTGTGTAGCTACCGATAAGCGGACCCTCAAGAGGGCATTAGCAATAGTGTTTATAAGGCCCCCTTGTTA
ACCCTAAACGGGTAGCATATGCTTCCCGGGTAGTAGTATATACTATCCAGACTAACCCTAATTCAATAGC
ATATGTTACCCAACGGGAAGCATATGCTATCGAATTAGGGTTAGTAAAAGGGTCCTAAGGAACAGCGATA
TCTCCCACCCCATGAGCTGTCACGGTTTTATTTACATGGGGTCAGGATTCCACGAGGGTAGTGAACCATT
TTAGTCACAAGGGCAGTGGCTGAAGATCAAGGAGCGGGCAGTGAACTCTCCTGAATCTTCGCCTGCTTCT
TCATTCTCCTTCGTTTAGCTAATAGAATAACTGCTGAGTTGTGAACAGTAAGGTGTATGTGAGGTGCTCG
AAAACAAGGTTTCAGGTGACGCCCCCAGAATAAAATTTGGACGGGGGGTTCAGTGGTGGCATTGTGCTAT
GACACCAATATAACCCTCACAAACCCCTTGGGCAATAAATACTAGTGTAGGAATGAAACATTCTGAATAT
CTTTAACAATAGAAATCCATGGGGTGGGGACAAGCCGTAAAGACTGGATGTCCATCTCACACGAATTTAT
GGCTATGGGCAACACATAATCCTAGTGCAATATGATACTGGGGTTATTAAGATGTGTCCCAGGCAGGGAC
CAAGACAGGTGAACCATGTTGTTACACTCTATTTGTAACAAGGGGAAAGAGAGTGGACGCCGACAGCAGC
GGACTCCACTGGTTGTCTCTAACACCCCCGAAAATTAAACGGGGCTCCACGCCAATGGGGCCCATAAACA
AAGACAAGTGGCCACTCTTTTTTTTGAAATTGTGGAGTGGGGGCACGCGTCAGCCCCCACACGCCGCCCT
GCGGTTTTGGACTGTAAAATAAGGGTGTAATAACTTGGCTGATTGTAACCCCGCTAACCACTGCGGTCAA
ACCACTTGCCCACAAAACCACTAATGGCACCCCGGGGAATACCTGCATAAGTAGGTGGGCGGGCCAAGAT
AGGGGCGCGATTGCTGCGATCTGGAGGACAAATTACACACACTTGCGCCTGAGCGCCAAGCACAGGGTTG
TTGGTCCTCATATTCACGAGGTCGCTGAGAGCACGGTGGGCTAATGTTGCCATGGGTAGCATATACTACC
CAAATATCTGGATAGCATATGCTATCCTAATCTATATCTGGGTAGCATAGGCTATCCTAATCTATATCTG
GGTAGTATATGCTATCCTAATCTGTATCCGGGTAGCATATGCTATCCTAATAGAGATTAGGGTAGYATAT
GCTATCCTAATCTATATCTGGGTAGCATAGGCTATCCTAATCTATATCTGGGTAGTATATGCTATCCTAA
TCTGTATCCGGGTAGCATATGCTATCCTAATAGAGATTAGGGTAGTATATGCTATCCTAATTTATATCTG
GGTAGCATATACTACCCAAATATCTGGATAGCATATGCTATCCTAATCTATATCTGGGTAGCATATGCTA
TCCTAATCTATATCTGGGTAGCATAGGCTATCCTAATCTATATCTGGGTAGCATATGCTATCCTAATCTA
TATCTGGGTAGTATATGCTATCCTAATTTATATCTGGGTAGCATAGGCTATCCTAATCTATATCTGGGTA
GCATATGCTATCCTAATCTATATCTGGGTAGTATATGCTATCCTAATCTGTATCCGGGTAGCATATGCTA
TCCTCATGCATATACAGTCAGCATATGATACCCAGTAGTAGAGTGGGAGTGCTATCCTTTGCATATGCCG
CCACCTCCCAAGGGGGCGTGAATTTTCGCTGCTTGTCCTTTTCCTGCTGGTTGCTCCCATTCTTAGGTGA
ATTTAAGGAGGCCAGGCTAAAGCCGTCGCATGTCTGATTGCTCACCAGGTAAATGTCGCTAATGTTTTCC
AACGCGAGAAGGTGTTGAGCGCGGAGCTGAGTGACGTGACAACATGGGTATGCCCAATTGCCCCATGTTG
GGAGGACGAAAATGGTGACAAGACAGATGGCCAGAAATACACCAACAGCACGCATGATGTCTACTGGGGA
TTTATTCTTTAGTGCGGGGGAATACACGGCTTTTAATACGATTGAGGGCGTCTCCTAACAAGTTACATCA
CTCCTGCCCTTCCTCACCCTCATCTCCATCACCTCCTTCATCTCCGTCATCTCCGTCATCACCCTCCGCG
GCAGCCCCTTCCACCATAGGTGGAAACCAGGGAGGCAAATCTACTCCATCGTCAAAGCTGCACACAGTCA
CCCTGATATTGCAGGTAGGAGCGGGCTTTGTCATAACAAGGTCCTTAATCGCATCCTTCAAAACCTCAGC
AAATATATGAGTTTGTAAAAAGACCATGAAATAACAGACAATGGACTCCCTTAGCGGGCCAGGTTGTGGG
CCGGGTCCAGGGGCCATTCCAAAGGGGAGACGACTCAATGGTGTAAGACGACATTGTGGAATAGCAAGGG
CAGTTCCTCGCCTTAGGTTGTAAAGGGAGGTCTTACTACCTCCATATACGAACACACCGGCGACCCAAGT
TCCTTCGTCGGTAGTCCTTTCTACGTGACTCCTAGCCAGGAGAGCTCTTAAACCTTCTGCAATGTTCTCA
AATTTCGGGTTGGAACCTCCTTGACCACGATGCTTTCCAAACCACCCTCCTTTTTTGCGCCTGCCTCCAT
CACCCTGACCCCGGGGTCCAGTGCTTGGGCCTTCTCCTGGGTCATCTGCGGGGCCCTGCTCTATCGCTCC
CGGGGGCACGTCAGGCTCACCATCTGGGCCACCTTCTTGGTGGTATTCAAAATAATCGGCTTCCCCTACA
GGGTGGAAAAATGGCCTTCTACCTGGAGGGGGCCTGCGCGGTGGAGACCCGGATGATGATGACTGACTAC
TGGGACTCCTGGGCCTCTTTTCTCCACGTCCACGACCTCTCCCCCTGGCTCTTTCACGACTTCCCCCCCT
GGCTCTTTCACGTCCTCTACCCCGGCGGCCTCCACTACCTCCTCGACCCCGGCCTCCACTACCTCCTCGA
CCCCGGCCTCCACTGCCTCCTCGACCCCGGCCTCCACCTCCTGCTCCTGCCCCTCCTGCTCCTGCCCCTC
CTCCTGCTCCTGCCCCTCCTGCCCCTCCTSCTCCTSCCCCTCCTSCCCCTCCTSCTCCTSCCCCTCCTSC
CCCTCCTSCTCCTSCCCCTCCTSCCCCTCCTCCTGCTCCTSCCCCTCCTSCCCCTCCTCCTSCTCCTGCC
CCTCCTGCCCCTCCTSCTCCTGCCCCTCCTGCCCCTCCTGCTCCTGCCCCTCCTGCCCCTCCTGCTCCTG
CCCCTCCTGCTCCTGCCCCTCCTGCTCCTGCCCCTCCTGCTCCTGCCCCTCCTGCCCCTCCTGCCCCTCC
TCCTGCTCCTGCCCCTCCTGCTCCTGCCCCTCCTGCCCCTCCTGCCCCTCCTGCTCCTGCCCCTCCTCCT
GCTCCTGCCCCTCCTGCCCCTCCTGCCCCTCCTCCTGCTCCTGCCCCTCCTSCCCCTCCTCCTSCTCCTS
CCCCTCCTCCTSCTCCTSCCCCTCCTSCCCCTCCTCCCCCTCCTCCTCCTCCTSCCCCTCCTSCCCCTCC
TCCTSCTCCTSCCCCTCCTCCTSCTCCTSCCCCTCCTSCCCCTCCTSCCCCTCCTCCTSCTCCTSCCCCT
CCTCCTSCTCCTSCCCCTCCTGCCCCTCCTGCCCCTCCTGCCCCTCCTCCTGCTCCTGCCCCTCCTCCTG
CTCCTGCCCCTCCTGCTCCTGCCCCTCCCGCTCCTGCTCCTGCTCCTGTTCCACCGTGGGTCCCTTTGCA
GCCAATGCAACTTGGACGTTTTTGGGGTCTCCGGACACCATCTCTATGTCTTGGCCCTGATCCTGAGCCG
CCCGGGGCTCCTGGTCTTCCGCCTCCTCGTCCTCGTCCTCTTCCCCGTCCTCGTCCATGGTTATCACCCC
CTCTTCTTTGAGGTCCACTGCCGCCGGAGCCTTCTGGTCCAGATGTGTCTCCCTTCTCTCCTAGGCCATT
TCCAGGTCCTGTACCTGGCCCCTCGTCAGACATGATTCACACTAAAAGAGATCAATAGACATCTTTATTA
GACGACGCTCAGTGAATACAGGGAGTGCAGACTCCTGCCCCCTCCAACAGCCCCCCCACCCTCATCCCCT
TCATGGTCGCTGTCAGACAGATCCAGGTCTGAAAATTCCCCATCCTCCGAACCATCCTCGTCCTCATCAC
CAATTACTCGCAGCCCGGAAAACTCCCGCTGAACATCCTCAAGATTTGCGTCCTGAGCCTCAAGCCAGGC
CTCAAATTCCTCGTCCCCCTTTTTGCTGGACGGTAGGGATGGGGATTCTCGGGACCCCTCCTCTTCCTCT
TCAAGGTCACCAGACAGAGATGCTACTGGGGCAACGGAAGAAAAGCTGGGTGCGGCCTGTGAGGATCAGC
TTATCGATGATAAGCTGTCAAACATGAGAATTCTTGAAGACGAAAGGGCCTCGTGATACGCCTATTTTTA
TAGGTTAATGTCATGATAATAATGGTTTCTTAGACGTCAGGTGGCACTTTTCGGGGAAATGTGCGCGGAA
CCCCTATTTGTTTATTTTTCTAAATACATTCAAATATGTATCCGCTCATGAGACAATAACCCTGATAAAT
GCTTCAATAATATTGAAAAAGGAAGAGTATGAGTATTCAACATTTCCGTGTCGCCCTTATTCCCTTTTTT
GCGGCATTTTGCCTTCCTGTTTTTGCTCACCCAGAAACGCTGGTGAAAGTAAAAGATGCTGAAGATCAGT
TGGGTGCACGAGTGGGTTACATCGAACTGGATCTCAACAGCGGTAAGATCCTTGAGAGTTTTCGCCCCGA
AGAACGTTTTCCAATGATGAGCACTTTTAAAGTTCTGCTATGTGGCGCGGTATTATCCCGTGTTGACGCC
GGGCAAGAGCAACTCGGTCGCCGCATACACTATTCTCAGAATGACTTGGTTGAGTACTCACCAGTCACAG
AAAAGCATCTTACGGATGGCATGACAGTAAGAGAATTATGCAGTGCTGCCATAACCATGAGTGATAACAC
TGCGGCCAACTTACTTCTGACAACGATCGGAGGACCGAAGGAGCTAACCGCTTTTTTGCACAACATGGGG
GATCATGTAACTCGCCTTGATCGTTGGGAACCGGAGCTGAATGAAGCCATACCAAACGACGAGCGTGACA
CCACGATGCCTGCAGCAATGGCAACAACGTTGCGCAAACTATTAACTGGCGAACTACTTACTCTAGCTTC
CCGGCAACAATTAATAGACTGGATGGAGGCGGATAAAGTTGCAGGACCACTTCTGCGCTCGGCCCTTCCG
GCTGGCTGGTTTATTGCTGATAAATCTGGAGCCGGTGAGCGTGGGTCTCGCGGTATCATTGCAGCACTGG
GGCCAGATGGTAAGCCCTCCCGTATCGTAGTTATCTACACGACGGGGAGTCAGGCAACTATGGATGAACG
AAATAGACAGATCGCTGAGATAGGTGCCTCACTGATTAAGCATTGGTAACTGTCAGACCAAGTTTACTCA
TATATACTTTAGATTGATTTAAAACTTCATTTTTAATTTAAAAGGATCTAGGTGAAGATCCTTTTTGATA
ATCTCATGACCAAAATCCCTTAACGTGAGTTTTCGTTCCACTGAGCGTCAGACCCCGTAGAAAAGATCAA
AGGATCTTCTTGAGATCCTTTTTTTCTGCGCGTAATCTGCTGCTTGCAAACAAAAAAACCACCGCTACCA
GCGGTGGTTTGTTTGCCGGATCAAGAGCTACCAACTCTTTTTCCGAAGGTAACTGGCTTCAGCAGAGCGC
AGATACCAAATACTGTCCTTCTAGTGTAGCCGTAGTTAGGCCACCACTTCAAGAACTCTGTAGCACCGCC
TACATACCTCGCTCTGCTAATCCTGTTACCAGTGGCTGCTGCCAGTGGCGATAAGTCGTGTCTTACCGGG
TTGGACTCAAGACGATAGTTACCGGATAAGGCGCAGCGGTCGGGCTGAACGGGGGGTTCGTGCACACAGC
CCAGCTTGGAGCGAACGACCTACACCGAACTGAGATACCTACAGCGTGAGCTATGAGAAAGCGCCACGCT
TCCCGAAGGGAGAAAGGCGGACAGGTATCCGGTAAGCGGCAGGGTCGGAACAGGAGAGCGCACGAGGGAG
CTTCCAGGGGGAAACGCCTGGTATCTTTATAGTCCTGTCGGGTTTCGCCACCTCTGACTTGAGCGTCGAT
TTTTGTGATGCTCGTCAGGGGGGCGGAGCCTATGGAAAAACGCCAGCAACGCGGCCTTTTTACGGTTCCT
GGCCTTTTGCTGGCCTTGAAGCTGTCCCTGATGGTCGTCATCTACCTGCCTGGACAGCATGGCCTGCAAC
GCGGGCATCCCGATGCCGCCGGAAGCGAGAAGAATCATAATGGGGAAGGCCATCCAGCCTCGCGTCGAAC
TAGATGATCCGGCTGTGGAATGTGTGTCAGTTAGGGTGTGGAAAGTCCCCAGGCTCCCCAGCAGGCAGAA
GTATGCAAAGCATGCATCTCAATTAGTCAGCAACCAGGTGTGGAAAGTCCCCAGGCTCCCCAGCAGGCAG
AAGTATGCAAAGCATGCATCTCAATTAGTCAGCAACCATAGTCCCGCCCCTAACTCCGCCCATCCCGCCC
CTAACTCCGCCCAGTTCCGCCCATTCTCCGCCCCATGGCTGACTAATTTTTTTTATTTATGCAGAGGCCG
AGGCCGCCTCGGCCTCTGAGCTATTCCAGAAGTAGTGAGGAGGCTTTTTTGGAGGGTGACCGCCACGACC
GGTGCCGCCACCATCCCCTGACCCACGCCCCTGACCCCTCACAAGGAGACGACCTTCCATGACCGAGTAC
AAGCCCACGGTGCGCCTCGCCACCCGCGACGACGTCCCCCGGGCCGTACGCACCCTCGCCGCCGCGTTCG
CCGACTACCCCGCCACGCGCCACACCGTCGACCCCGACCGCCACATCGAACGCGTCACCGAGCTGCAAGA
ACTCTTCCTCACGCGCGTCGGGCTCGACATCGGCAAGGTGTGGGTCGCGGACGACGGCGCCGCGGTGGCG
GTCTGGACCACGCCGGAGAGCGTCGAAGCGGGGGCGGTGTTCGCCGAGATCGGCCCGCGCATGGCCGAGT
TGAGCGGTTCCCGGCTGGCCGCGCAGCAACAGATGGAAGGCCTCCTGGCGCCGCACCGGCCCAAGGAGCC
CGCGTGGTTCCTGGCCACCGTCGGCGTCTCGCCCGACCACCAGGGCAAGGGTCTGGGCAGCGCCGTCGTG
CTCCCCGGAGTGGAGGCGGCCGAGCGCGCCGGGGTGCCCGCCTTCCTGGAGACCTCCGCGCCCCGCAACC
TCCCCTTCTACGAGCGGCTCGGCTTCACCGTCACCGCCGACGTCGAGGTGCCCGAAGGACCGCGCACCTG
GTGCATGACCCGCAAGCCCGGTGCCTGACGCCCGCCCCACGACCCGCAGCGCCCGACCGAAAGGAGCGCA
CGACCCGGTCCGACGCGGCCCGACGGGTCCGAGGGGGGTCGACCTCGAAACTTGTTTATTGCAGCTTATA
ATGGTTACAAATAAAGCAATAGCATCACAAATTTCACAAATAAAGCATTTTTTTCACTGCATTCTAGTTG
TGGTTTGTCCAAACTCATCAATGTATCTTATCATGTCTGGATCTGATCCGAACCCCTTCCTCGACCAATT
CTCATGTTTGACAGCTTATCATCGCAGATCCGGGCAACGTTGTTGCCATTGCTCGACCAATTCTCATGTT
TGACAGCTTATCATCGCAGATCCGTATGGTGCACTCTCAGTACAATCTGCTCTGATGCCGCATAGTTAAG
CCAGTATCTGCTCCCTGCTTGTGTGTTGGAGGTCGCTGAGTAGTGCGCGAGCAAAATTTAAGCTACAACA
AGGCAAGGCTTGACCGACAATTGCATGAAGAATCTGCTTAGGGTTAGGCGTTTTGCGCTGCTTCGCGATG
TACGGGCCAGATATACGCGTATCTGAGGGGACTAGGGTGTGTTTAGGCGAAAAGCGGGGCTTCGGTTGTA
CGCGGTTAGGAGTCCCCTCAGGATATAGTAGTTTCGCTTTTGCATAGGGAGGGGGAAATGTAGTCTTATG
CAATACTCTTGTAGTCTTGCAACATGGTAACGATGAGTTAGCAACATGCCTTACAAGGAGAGAAAAAGCA
CCGTGCATGCCGATTGGTGGAAGTAAGGTGGTACGATCGTGCCTTATTAGGAAGGCAACAGACGGGTCTG
ACATGGATTGGACGAACCACTGAATTCCGCATTGCAGAGATATTGTATTTAAGTGCCTAGCTCGATACAA
TAAACGCCATTTGACCATTCACCACATTGGTGTGCACCTCCAAGCTGGCCGGGGATCCTCTAGGGCCTCT
GAGCTATTCCAGAAGTAGTGAAGAGGCTTTTTTGGAGGCCTAGGCTTTTGCAAAAAGCTCCGGATCGATC
CTGAGAACTTCAGGGTGAGTTTGGGGACCCTTGATTGTTCTTTCTTTTTCGCTATTGTAAAATTCATGTT
ATATGGAGGGGGCAAAGTTTTCAGGGTGTTGTTTAGAATGGGAAGATGTCCCTTGTATCACCATGGACCC
TCATGATAATTTTGTTTCTTTCACTTTCTACTCTGTTGACAACCATTGTCTCCTCTTATTTTCTTTTCAT
TTTCTGTAACTTTTTCGTTAAACTTTAGCTTGCATTTGTAACGAATTTTTAAATTCACTTTTGTTTATTT
GTCAGATTGTAAGTACTTTCTCTAATCACTTTTTTTTCAAGGCAATCAGGGTATATTATATTGTACTTCA
GCACAGTTTTAGAGAACAATTGTTATAATTAAATGATAAGGTAGAATATTTC
